Addgene plasmid #106024: Opto-GPR50
Purpose: Expression of a chimeric G-protein coupled receptor (Rhodopsin-GPR50; Opto-GPR50; C2)
Depositing lab: Harald Janovjak. Depositing organization: Institute of Science and Technology Austria (I.S.T. Austria). Publication: Optical functionalization of human Class A orphan G-protein-coupled receptors. Morri M, Sanchez-Romero I, Tichy AM, Kainrath S, Gerrard EJ, Hirschfeld PP, Schwarz J, Janovjak H. Nat Commun. 2018 May 16;9(1):1950. doi: 10.1038/s41467-018-04342-1. PubMed 29769519.
Backbone
  Vector backbone: pcDNA3.1-
  Backbone manufacturer: Invitrogen
  Backbone size w/o insert (bp): 5427
  Vector type: Mammalian Expression
  Selectable markers: Neomycin (select with G418)
Growth in bacteria
  Bacterial resistance: Ampicillin, 100 μg/mL
  Growth temperature: 37°C
  Growth strain: DH5alpha
  Copy number: High Copy
Gene/Insert
  Gene/Insert name: Opto-GPR50
  Species: H. sapiens (human), B. taurus (bovine)
  Insert size (bp): 2013
  Mutation: Chimeric receptor protein
  Entrez Gene: GPR50 (a.k.a. H9, Mel1c)
  Promoter: CMV
  Tag / fusion protein: VSV-G (N terminal on insert); Rhodopsin-1D4 (C terminal on insert)
  Cloning method: Restriction Enzyme; 5′ cloning site unknown (unknown if destroyed); 3′ cloning site unknown (unknown if destroyed)
  Sequencing primers: 5′ CMV_F (CGCAAATGGGCGGTAGGCGTG); 3′ pcDNA_R (CAACAGATGGCTGGCAAC)
Terms and licenses: Academic/Nonprofit Terms; Industry Terms: Not Available to Industry
Depositor comments: two step cloning; 5' and 3' sites cannot be used for (sub)cloning
How to cite: Opto-GPR50 was a gift from Harald Janovjak (Addgene plasmid # 106024 ; http://n2t.net/addgene:106024 ; RRID:Addgene_106024)
