[The description below was written by a language model from this plasmid's Addgene catalogue record and pLannotate feature annotations shown in this document.]
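Description:
Opto-GPR50 is a mammalian expression plasmid built on the Invitrogen pcDNA3.1(-) backbone, about 7.4 kb in total. It carries a roughly 2 kb insert encoding a chimeric G-protein-coupled receptor that combines bovine rhodopsin with the human orphan receptor GPR50 (also known as H9 or Mel1c). The annotation tool labels the open reading frame simply as GPR50, which does not bind melatonin; it does not resolve the rhodopsin-derived portions or the tags, and the record does not specify where the chimera junctions lie. According to the catalogue entry, the receptor carries an N-terminal VSV-G epitope and a C-terminal rhodopsin 1D4 epitope, both useful for detecting the protein.

Transcription is driven by the human CMV immediate-early enhancer and promoter and terminated by the bovine growth hormone polyadenylation signal. A T7 promoter upstream of the coding sequence would allow in vitro transcription. A separate SV40 early promoter–neomycin phosphotransferase–SV40 poly(A) cassette permits G418 selection of stably transfected mammalian cells. In E. coli the plasmid is maintained through a high-copy ColE1/pUC-type origin with ampicillin resistance (β-lactamase), and an f1 origin is also present. Short fragment hits in the table (an HIV-1 LTR piece, ble, lacI and lac promoter elements, bom) appear to be backbone remnants or annotation matches rather than functional payload.

The construct belongs to a set made for the optical functionalization of human Class A orphan GPCRs, so its likely use is light-controlled activation of GPR50-type signalling in transfected cells. The depositor notes that it was assembled in two steps and that the flanking cloning sites cannot be used for subcloning.
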