Features (pLannotate 1.2.2; 20 found; start..end, strand, type, name):
     74..453     +  enhancer       CMV enhancer: human cytomegalovirus immediate early enhancer
    454..657     +  promoter       CMV promoter: human cytomegalovirus (CMV) immediate early promoter
    653..686     +  LTR            5' LTR (truncated) (fragment): truncated 5' long terminal repeat (LTR) from HIV-1
    702..720     +  promoter       T7 promoter: promoter for bacteriophage T7 RNA polymerase
    878..2752    +  CDS            GPR50: MTR1L_HUMAN - Experimental evidence at protein level: Swiss-Prot protein existence level 1. Does not bind melatonin. From Homo sapiens (Human).
   2856..2967    +  polyA_signal   bGH poly(A) signal: bovine growth hormone polyadenylation signal
   3084..3105    +  promoter       SV40 promoter (fragment): SV40 enhancer and early promoter
   3126..3554    +  rep_origin     f1 ori (sequence partly withheld): f1 bacteriophage origin of replication; arrow indicates direction of (+) strand synthesis
   3568..3897    +  promoter       SV40 promoter: SV40 enhancer and early promoter
   3964..4755    +  CDS            neo: KKA2_KLEPN - Also known as kan, nptII. Experimental evidence at protein level: Swiss-Prot protein existence level 1. Resistance to kanamycin, neomycin, paromomycin, ribostamycin, butirosin and gentamicin B. From Klebsiella pneumoniae.
   4779..4937    +  CDS            ble (fragment): BLE_KLEPN - Experimental evidence at protein level: Swiss-Prot protein existence level 1. Binding protein with a strong affinity to the bleomycin family of antibiotics. Binds to CL990; an antimitotic-antibiotic compound. From Klebsiella pneumoniae.
   4932..5053    +  polyA_signal   SV40 poly(A) signal: SV40 polyadenylation signal
   5126..5142    -  protein_bind   lac operator: The lac repressor binds to the lac operator to inhibit transcription in E. coli. This inhibition can be relieved by adding lactose or isopropyl-β-D-thiogalactopyranoside (IPTG). lac repressor encoded by lacI
   5150..5180    -  promoter       lac promoter: promoter for the E. coli lac operon
   5195..5216    -  protein_bind   CAP binding site: CAP binding activates transcription in the presence of cAMP. E. coli catabolite activator protein
   5229..5321    -  CDS            lacI (fragment): lac repressor; lacI; The lac repressor binds to the lac operator to inhibit transcription in E. coli. This inhibition can be relieved by adding lactose or isopropyl-β-D-thiogalactopyranoside (IPTG).
   5504..6092    -  rep_origin     ori: high-copy-number ColE1/pMB1/pBR322/pUC origin of replication
   6263..7123    -  CDS            AmpR: β-lactamase; bla; confers resistance to ampicillin, carbenicillin, and related antibiotics
   7124..7228    -  promoter       AmpR promoter: bla
   7287..7339    -  misc_feature   bom (fragment): basis of mobility region from pBR322
>Addgene plasmid #106024 | Opto-GPR50 | addgene full sequence | sequence record 209637 | Addgene NGS Result
AATTGCATGAAGAATCTGCTTAGGGTTAGGCGTTTTGCGCTGCTTCGCGATGTACGGGCCAGATATACGC
GTTGACATTGATTATTGACTAGTTATTAATAGTAATCAATTACGGGGTCATTAGTTCATAGCCCATATAT
GGAGTTCCGCGTTACATAACTTACGGTAAATGGCCCGCCTGGCTGACCGCCCAACGACCCCCGCCCATTG
ACGTCAATAATGACGTATGTTCCCATAGTAACGCCAATAGGGACTTTCCATTGACGTCAATGGGTGGAGT
ATTTACGGTAAACTGCCCACTTGGCAGTACATCAAGTGTATCATATGCCAAGTACGCCCCCTATTGACGT
CAATGACGGTAAATGGCCCGCCTGGCATTATGCCCAGTACATGACCTTATGGGACTTTCCTACTTGGCAG
TACATCTACGTATTAGTCATCGCTATTACCATGGTGATGCGGTTTTGGCAGTACATCAATGGGCGTGGAT
AGCGGTTTGACTCACGGGGATTTCCAAGTCTCCACCCCATTGACGTCAATGGGAGTTTGTTTTGGCACCA
AAATCAACGGGACTTTCCAAAATGTCGTAACAACTCCGCCCCATTGACGCAAATGGGCGGTAGGCGTGTA
CGGTGGGAGGTCTATATAAGCAGAGCTCTCTGGCTAACTAGAGAACCCACTGCTTACTGGCTTATCGAAA
TTAATACGACTCACTATAGGGAGACACAAGCTGGCTAGCGTTTAAACGGGCCCTCTAGACTCGAGCACCA
TGAAAACGATCATCGCCCTGAGCTACATCTTCTGCCTGGTATTCGCCATGTACACCGATATAGAGATGAA
CAGGCTGGGAAAGGATAGCCTCATGAACGGGACCGAGGGCCCAAACTTCTACGTGCCTTTCTCCAACAAG
ACGGGCGTGGTGCGCAGCCCCTTCGAGGCCCCGCAGTACTACCTGGCGGAGCCATGGCAGTTCTCCATGC
TGGCCGCCTACATGTTCCTGCTGATCATGCTTGGCTTCCCCATCAACTTCCTCACGCTGTACGTCGTGAC
GAAGAACAAGAAGCTCCGGAATTCTCTCAACTACATCCTGCTCAACCTGGCCGTGGCCGACCTCTTCATG
GTGTTCGGGGGCTTCACCACCACCCTCTACACCTCTCTGCACGGGTACTTCGTCTTTGGGCCCACGGGCT
GCAACCTGGAGGGCTTCTTTGCCACCTTGGGCGGTGAAATTGCACTGTGGTCCTTGGTGGTCCTGGCCAT
CGAGCGGTACGTGGTGGTGTGCCACAGCCTCCAGTACGAACGGATCTTCAGTGTGCGCAATGCCATCATG
GGCGTCGCCTTCACCTGGGTCATGGCTCTGGCCTGTGCCGCGCCCCCCCTCGTCGGCTGGTCCAGGTACA
TCCCGGAGGGCATGCAGTGCTCGTGCGGGATTGACTACTACACGCCCCACGAGGAAACCAACAATGAGTC
GTTCGTCATCTACATGTTCGTGGTCCACTTCATCATCCCCCTGATTGTCATATTCTTCTGCTACGGAAGG
ATCTGGACCAAAGTGCTGGCGGCCCGTGACCCTGCAGGGCAGAATCCTGACAACCAACTTGCTGAGGTTC
GCAATTTTCGCATGGTGATCATCATGGTCATCGCTTTCCTAATCTGCTGGCTGCCCTACGCTGGGGTGGC
GTTCTACATCTTCACCCATCAGGGCTCTGACTTTGGCCCCATCTTCATGACCATCCCGGCTTTCTTTGCC
AAGACTTCTGCCGTCTACAACCCCGTCATCTACATCATGATGAACAAGCAGTTCCGCAGAGAATACTGGA
CCATCTTCCATGCTATGCGGCACCCTATCATATTCTTCTCTGGCCTCATCAGTGATATTCGTGAGATGCA
GGAGGCCCGTACCCTGGCCCGCGCCCGTGCCCATGCTCGCGACCAAGCTCGTGAACAAGACCGTGCCCAT
GCCTGTCCTGCTGTGGAGGAAACCCCGATGAATGTCCGGAATGTTCCATTACCTGGTGATGCTGCAGCTG
GCCACCCCGACCGTGCCTCTGGCCACCCTAAGCCCCATTCCAGATCCTCCTCTGCCTATCGCAAATCTGC
CTCTACCCACCACAAGTCTGTCTTTAGCCACTCCAAGGCTGCCTCTGGTCACCTCAAGCCTGTCTCTGGC
CACTCCAAGCCTGCCTCTGGTCACCCCAAGTCTGCCACTGTCTACCCTAAGCCTGCCTCTGTCCATTTCA
AGGCTGACTCTGTCCATTTCAAGGGTGACTCTGTCCATTTCAAGCCTGACTCTGTTCATTTCAAGCCTGC
TTCCAGCAACCCCAAGCCCATCACTGGCCACCATGTCTCTGCTGGCAGCCACTCCAAGTCTGCCTTCAGT
GCTGCCACCAGCCACCCTAAACCCACCACTGGCCACATCAAGCCAGCTACCAGCCATGCAGAGCCCACCA
CTGCTGACTATCCCAAGCCTGCCACTACCAGCCACCCTAAGCCCACTGCTGCTGACAACCCTGAGCTCTC
TGCCTCCCATTGCCCCGAGATCCCTGCCATTGCCCACCCTGTGTCTGACGACAGTGACCTCCCTGAGTCG
GCCTCTAGCCCTGCCGCTGGGCCCACCAAGCCTGCTGCCAGCCAGCTGGAGTCTGACACCATCGCTGACC
TTCCTGACCCTACTGTAGTCACTACCAGTACCAATGATTACCATGATGTCGTGGTTATTGATGTTGAAGA
TGATCCTGATGAAATGGCTGTGACAGAAACCAGCCAAGTGGCGCCTGCCTAAGAATTCCACCACACTGGA
CTAGTGGATCCGAGCTCGGTACCAAGCTTAAGTTTAAACCGCTGATCAGCCTCGACTGTGCCTTCTAGTT
GCCAGCCATCTGTTGTTTGCCCCTCCCCCGTGCCTTCCTTGACCCTGGAAGGTGCCACTCCCACTGTCCT
TTCCTAATAAAATGAGGAAATTGCATCGCATTGTCTGAGTAGGTGTCATTCTATTCTGGGGGGTGGGGTG
GGGCAGGACAGCAAGGGGGAGGATTGGGAAGAGAATAGCAGGCATGCTGGGGATGCGGTGGGCTCTATGG
CTTCTGAGGCGGAAAGAACCAGCTGGGGCTCTAGGGGGTATCCCC
[124 nt withheld, positions 3126-3249]
C
[91 nt withheld, positions 3251-3341]
A
[49 nt withheld, positions 3343-3391]
CCTTTGACGTTGGAGTCCACGTTCTTT
[37 nt withheld, positions 3419-3455]
ACCCTATCTCGGTCTATTCTTTTGATTTATAAGGGATTTTGCCGATTTCGGCCTATTGGTTAAAAAATGA
GCTGATTTAACAAAAATTTAACGCGAATTAATTCTGTGGAATGTGTGTCAGTTAGGGTGTGGAAAGTCCC
CAGGCTCCCCAGCAGGCAGAAGTATGCAAAGCATGCATCTCAATTAGTCAGCAACCAGGTGTGGAAAGTC
CCCAGGCTCCCCAGCAGGCAGAAGTATGCAAAGCATGCATCTCAATTAGTCAGCAACCATAGTCCCGCCC
CTAACTCCGCCCATCCCGCCCCTAACTCCGCCCAGTTCCGCCCATTCTCCGCCCCATGGCTGACTAATTT
TTTTTATTTATGCAGAGGCCGAGGCCGCCTCTGCCTCTGAGCTATTCCAGAAGTAGTGAGGAGGCTTTTT
TGGAGGCCTAGGCTTTTGCAAAAAGCTCCCGGGAGCTTGTATATCCATTTTCGGATCTGATCAAGAGACA
GGATGAGGATCGTTTCGCATGATTGAACAAGATGGATTGCACGCAGGTTCTCCGGCCGCTTGGGTGGAGA
GGCTATTCGGCTATGACTGGGCACAACAGACAATCGGCTGCTCTGATGCCGCCGTGTTCCGGCTGTCAGC
GCAGGGGCGCCCGGTTCTTTTTGTCAAGACCGACCTGTCCGGTGCCCTGAATGAACTGCAGGACGAGGCA
GCGCGGCTATCGTGGCTGGCCACGACGGGCGTTCCTTGCGCAGCTGTGCTCGACGTTGTCACTGAAGCGG
GAAGGGACTGGCTGCTATTGGGCGAAGTGCCGGGGCAGGATCTCCTGTCATCTCACCTTGCTCCTGCCGA
GAAAGTATCCATCATGGCTGATGCAATGCGGCGGCTGCATACGCTTGATCCGGCTACCTGCCCATTCGAC
CACCAAGCGAAACATCGCATCGAGCGAGCACGTACTCGGATGGAAGCCGGTCTTGTCGATCAGGATGATC
TGGACGAAGAACATCAGGGGCTCGCGCCAGCCGAACTGTTCGCCAGGCTCAAGGCGCGCATGCCCGACGG
CGAGGATCTCGTCGTGACCCATGGCGATGCCTGCTTGCCGAATATCATGGTGGAAAATGGCCGCTTTTCT
GGATTCATCGACTGTGGCCGGCTGGGTGTGGCGGACCGCTATCAGGACATAGCGTTGGCTACCCGTGATA
TTGCTGAAGAACTTGGCGGCGAATGGGCTGACCGCTTCCTCGTGCTTTACGGTATCGCCGCTCCCGATTC
GCAGCGCATCGCCTTCTATCGCCTTCTTGACGAGTTCTTCTGAGCGGGACTCTGGGGTTCGAAATGACCG
ACCAAGCGACGCCCAACCTGCCATCACGAGATTTCGATTCCACCGCCGCCTTCTATGAAAGGTTGGGCTT
CGGAATCGTTTTCCGGGACGCCGGCTGGATGATCCTCCAGCGCGGGGATCTCATGCTGGAGTTCTTCGCC
CACCCCAACTTGTTTATTGCAGCTTATAATGGTTACAAATAAAGCAATAGCATCACAAATTTCACAAATA
AAGCATTTTTTTCACTGCATTCTAGTTGTGGTTTGTCCAAACTCATCAATGTATCTTATCATGTCTGTAT
ACCGTCGACCTCTAGCTAGAGCTTGGCGTAATCATGGTCATAGCTGTTTCCTGTGTGAAATTGTTATCCG
CTCACAATTCCACACAACATACGAGCCGGAAGCATAAAGTGTAAAGCCTGGGGTGCCTAATGAGTGAGCT
AACTCACATTAATTGCGTTGCGCTCACTGCCCGCTTTCCAGTCGGGAAACCTGTCGTGCCAGCTGCATTA
ATGAATCGGCCAACGCGCGGGGAGAGGCGGTTTGCGTATTGGGCGCTCTTGCGCTTCCTCGCTCACTGAC
TCGCTGCGCTCGGTCGTTCGGCTGCGGCGAGCGGTATCAGCTCACTCAAAGGCGGTAATACGGTTATCCA
CAGAATCAGGGGATAACGCAGGAAAGAACATGTGAGCAAAAGGCCAGCAAAAGGCCAGGAACCGTAAAAA
GGCCGCGTTGCTGGCGTTTTTCCATAGGCTCCGCCCCCCTGACGAGCATCACAAAAATCGACGCTCAAGT
CAGAGGTGGCGAAACCCGACAGGACTATAAAGATACCAGGCGTTTCCCCCTGGAAGCTCCCTCGTGCGCT
CTCCTGTTCCGACCCTGCCGCTTACCGGATACCTGTCCGCCTTTCTCCCTTCGGGAAGCGTGGCGCTTTC
TCATAGCTCACGCTGTAGGTATCTCAGTTCGGTGTAGGTCGTTCGCTCCAAGCTGGGCTGTGTGCACGAA
CCCCCCGTTCAGCCCGACCGCTGCGCCTTATCCGGTAACTATCGTCTTGAGTCCAACCCGGTAAGACACG
ACTTATCGCCACTGGCAGCAGCCACTGGTAACAGGATTAGCAGAGCGAGGTATGTAGGCGGTGCTACAGA
GTTCTTGAAGTGGTGGCCTAACTACGGCTACACTAGAAGAACAGTATTTGGTATCTGCGCTCTGCTGAAG
CCAGTTACCTTCGGAAAAAGAGTTGGTAGCTCTTGATCCGGCAAACAAACCACCGCTGGTAGCGGTGGTT
TTTTTGTTTGCAAGCAGCAGATTACGCGCAGAAAAAAAGGATCTCAAGAAGATCCTTTGATCTTTTCTAC
GGGGTCTGACGCTCAGTGGAACGAAAACTCACGTTAAGGGATTTTGGTCATGAGATTATCAAAAAGGATC
TTCACCTAGATCCTTTTAAATTAAAAATGAAGTTTTAAATCAATCTAAAGTATATATGAGTAAACTTGGT
CTGACAGTTACCAATGCTTAATCAGTGAGGCACCTATCTCAGCGATCTGTCTATTTCGTTCATCCATAGT
TGCCTGACTCCCCGTCGTGTAGATAACTACGATACGGGAGGGCTTACCATCTGGCCCCAGTGCTGCAATG
ATACCGCGGGACCCACGCTCACCGGCTCCAGATTTATCAGCAATAAACCAGCCAGCCGGAAGGGCCGAGC
GCAGAAGTGGTCCTGCAACTTTATCCGCCTCCATCCAGTCTATTAATTGTTGCCGGGAAGCTAGAGTAAG
TAGTTCGCCAGTTAATAGTTTGCGCAACGTTGTTGCCATTGCTACAGGCATCGTGGTGTCACGCTCGTCG
TTTGGTATGGCTTCATTCAGCTCCGGTTCCCAACGATCAAGGCGAGTTACATGATCCCCCATGTTGTGCA
AAAAAGCGGTTAGCTCCTTCGGTCCTCCGATCGTTGTCAGAAGTAAGTTGGCCGCAGTGTTATCACTCAT
GGTTATGGCAGCACTGCATAATTCTCTTACTGTCATGCCATCCGTAAGATGCTTTTCTGTGACTGGTGAG
TACTCAACCAAGTCATTCTGAGAATAGTGTATGCGGCGACCGAGTTGCTCTTGCCCGGCGTCAATACGGG
ATAATACCGCGCCACATAGCAGAACTTTAAAAGTGCTCATCATTGGAAAACGTTCTTCGGGGCGAAAACT
CTCAAGGATCTTACCACTGTTGAGATCCAGTTCGATGTAACCCACTCGTGCACCCAACTGATCTTCAGCA
TCTTTTACTTTCACCAGCGTTTCTGGGTGAGCAAAAACAGGAAGGCAAAATGCCGCAAAAAAGGGAATAA
GGGCGACACGGAAATGTTGAATACTCATACTCTTCCTTTTTCAATATTATTGAAGCATTTATCAGGGTTA
TTGTCTCATGAGCGGATACATATTTGAATGTATTTAGAAAAATAAACAAATAGGGGTTCCGCGCACATTT
CCCCGAAAAGTGCCACCTGACGTCGACGGATCGGGAGATCTCCCGATCCCCTATGGTGCACTCTCAGTAC
AATCTGCTCTGATGCCGCATAGTTAAGCCAGTATCTGCTCCCTGCTTGTGTGTTGGAGGTCGCTGAGTAG
TGCGCGAGCAAAATTTAAGCTACAACAAGGCAAGGCTTGACCGAC
