>Addgene plasmid #106024 | Opto-GPR50 | depositor partial sequence | sequence record 200787 | Opto-GPR50
ATGAAAACGATCATCGCCCTGAGCTACATCTTCTGCCTGGTATTCGCCATGTACACCGATATAGAGATGA
ACAGGCTGGGAAAGGATAGCCTCATGAACGGGACCGAGGGCCCAAACTTCTACGTGCCTTTCTCCAACAA
GACGGGCGTGGTGCGCAGCCCCTTCGAGGCCCCGCAGTACTACCTGGCGGAGCCATGGCAGTTCTCCATG
CTGGCCGCCTACATGTTCCTGCTGATCATGCTTGGCTTCCCCATCAACTTCCTCACGCTGTACGTCGTGA
CGAAGAACAAGAAGCTCCGGAATTCTCTCAACTACATCCTGCTCAACCTGGCCGTGGCCGACCTCTTCAT
GGTGTTCGGGGGCTTCACCACCACCCTCTACACCTCTCTGCACGGGTACTTCGTCTTTGGGCCCACGGGC
TGCAACCTGGAGGGCTTCTTTGCCACCTTGGGCGGTGAAATTGCACTGTGGTCCTTGGTGGTCCTGGCCA
TCGAGCGGTACGTGGTGGTGTGCCACAGCCTCCAGTACGAACGGATCTTCAGTGTGCGCAATGCCATCAT
GGGCGTCGCCTTCACCTGGGTCATGGCTCTGGCCTGTGCCGCGCCCCCCCTCGTCGGCTGGTCCAGGTAC
ATCCCGGAGGGCATGCAGTGCTCGTGCGGGATTGACTACTACACGCCCCACGAGGAAACCAACAATGAGT
CGTTCGTCATCTACATGTTCGTGGTCCACTTCATCATCCCCCTGATTGTCATATTCTTCTGCTACGGAAG
GATCTGGACCAAAGTGCTGGCGGCCCGTGACCCTGCAGGGCAGAATCCTGACAACCAACTTGCTGAGGTT
CGCAATTTTCGCATGGTGATCATCATGGTCATCGCTTTCCTAATCTGCTGGCTGCCCTACGCTGGGGTGG
CGTTCTACATCTTCACCCATCAGGGCTCTGACTTTGGCCCCATCTTCATGACCATCCCGGCTTTCTTTGC
CAAGACTTCTGCCGTCTACAACCCCGTCATCTACATCATGATGAACAAGCAGTTCCGCAGAGAATACTGG
ACCATCTTCCATGCTATGCGGCACCCTATCATATTCTTCTCTGGCCTCATCAGTGATATTCGTGAGATGC
AGGAGGCCCGTACCCTGGCCCGCGCCCGTGCCCATGCTCGCGACCAAGCTCGTGAACAAGACCGTGCCCA
TGCCTGTCCTGCTGTGGAGGAAACCCCGATGAATGTCCGGAATGTTCCATTACCTGGTGATGCTGCAGCT
GGCCACCCCGACCGTGCCTCTGGCCACCCTAAGCCCCATTCCAGATCCTCCTCTGCCTATCGCAAATCTG
CCTCTACCCACCACAAGTCTGTCTTTAGCCACTCCAAGGCTGCCTCTGGTCACCTCAAGCCTGTCTCTGG
CCACTCCAAGCCTGCCTCTGGTCACCCCAAGTCTGCCACTGTCTACCCTAAGCCTGCCTCTGTCCATTTC
AAGGCTGACTCTGTCCATTTCAAGGGTGACTCTGTCCATTTCAAGCCTGACTCTGTTCATTTCAAGCCTG
CTTCCAGCAACCCCAAGCCCATCACTGGCCACCATGTCTCTGCTGGCAGCCACTCCAAGTCTGCCTTCAG
TGCTGCCACCAGCCACCCTAAACCCACCACTGGCCACATCAAGCCAGCTACCAGCCATGCAGAGCCCACC
ACTGCTGACTATCCCAAGCCTGCCACTACCAGCCACCCTAAGCCCACTGCTGCTGACAACCCTGAGCTCT
CTGCCTCCCATTGCCCCGAGATCCCTGCCATTGCCCACCCTGTGTCTGACGACAGTGACCTCCCTGAGTC
GGCCTCTAGCCCTGCCGCTGGGCCCACCAAGCCTGCTGCCAGCCAGCTGGAGTCTGACACCATCGCTGAC
CTTCCTGACCCTACTGTAGTCACTACCAGTACCAATGATTACCATGATGTCGTGGTTATTGATGTTGAAG
ATGATCCTGATGAAATGGCTGTGACAGAAACCAGCCAAGTGGCGCCTGCCTAA
